>Addgene plasmid #28082 | Atg7_L (OZ557) | depositor partial sequence | sequence record 13296 | Author sequence
TCTAGACCCGGGGAGCGCCCCTTCCAGTGTCGCATTTGCATGCGGAACTTTTCGCAGAAGCAGGCGCTTA
CCCGCCATACCCGTACTCATACCGGTGAAAAACCGTTTCAGTGTCGGATCTGTATGCGAAATTTCTCCCA
GCAGACGAACTTGGCGAGGCATCTACGTACGCACACCGGCGAGAAGCCATTCCAATGCCGAATATGCATG
CGCAACTTCAGTCAGGGGAACACCCTGACCCGGCACCTAAAAACCCACCTGAGGGGATCC
