>Addgene plasmid #28082 | Atg7_L (OZ557) | addgene partial sequence | sequence record 34381 | 28082 with OK-61 (5' GGGTAGTACGATGACGGAACCTGTC 3')
AAAATCCAAGCTTTGGCGGCCGCTGACTACAAAGACGATGATGACAAATCTAGACCCGGGGAGCGCCCCT
TCCAGTGTCGCATTTGCATGCGGAACTTTTCGCAGAAGCAGGCGCTTACCCGCCATACCCGTACTCATAC
CGGTGAAAAACCGTTTCAGTGTCGGATCTGTATGCGAAATTTCTCCCAGCAGACGAACTTGGCGAGGCAT
CTACGTACGCACACCGGCGAGAAGCCATTCCAATGCCGAATATGCATGCGCAACTTCAGTCAGGGGAACA
CCCTGACCCGGCACCTAAAAACCCACCTGAGGGGATCCTCTGCACAGTAGTAACTAGAGACTAGAAAAAG
GCCGACAAGTCCCGCTCCGCTGAAGATCCTGGCGTAATAGCGAAGAGGCCCGCACCGATCGCCCTTCCCA
ACAGTTGCGCAGCCTGAATGGCGAATGGG
[124 nt withheld, positions 450-573]
C
[91 nt withheld, positions 575-665]
A
[41 nt withheld, positions 667-707]
NTTTTTCGCCCTTT
