[The description below was written by a language model from this plasmid's Addgene catalogue record.]
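Description:
Atg7_L (OZ557) is a low-copy bacterial plasmid built on the MG414 backbone (about 5.5 kb without insert), selected with kanamycin and catalogued as a zebrafish targeting reagent. It has to be propagated in a host carrying the lacIq allele of the lac repressor, which suggests that expression from the backbone is under lac-type control, although the record does not name the promoter, the origin of replication or any other backbone feature, and no feature table is provided.

The payload is a roughly 270 bp engineered zinc finger array, cloned between XbaI and BamHI sites that both remain intact so the array can be excised again. The array was produced by the OPEN (oligomerized pool engineering) selection approach and recognises a nine-base-pair "left" half-site within the zebrafish autophagy gene atg7. The plasmid does not contain any atg7 sequence itself. In a bacterial two-hybrid assay the array gave about 8.3-fold activation from its intended site, but it had not been tested as a nuclease for its ability to induce mutations at the locus.

The construct serves as a source of the DNA-binding module rather than as a ready-to-use nuclease. To generate targeted mutations in atg7, the zinc finger insert must be subcloned into a separate expression vector that supplies the FokI cleavage domain. It is then used together with the complementary right half-site array, Atg7_R (OZ558), so that the two fusion proteins form a functional zinc finger nuclease pair.
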