Addgene plasmid #28082: Atg7_L (OZ557)
Depositing lab: Keith Joung. Depositing organization: Massachusetts General Hospital. Publication: Rapid "open-source" engineering of customized zinc-finger nucleases for highly efficient gene modification. Maeder ML, Thibodeau-Beganny S, Osiak A, Wright DA, Anthony RM, Eichtinger M, Jiang T, Foley JE, Winfrey RJ, Townsend JA, Unger-Wallace E, Sander JD, Muller-Lerch F, Fu F, Pearlberg J, Goebel C, Dassie JP, Pruett-Miller SM, Porteus MH, Sgroi DC, Iafrate AJ, Dobbs D, McCray PB, Cathomen T, Voytas DF, Joung JK. Mol Cell. 2008 Jul 25. 31(2):294-301. 10.1016/j.molcel.2008.06.016 PubMed 18657511.
Backbone
  Vector backbone: MG414
  Backbone size w/o insert (bp): 5493
  Vector type: Zebrafish Targeting
Growth in bacteria
  Bacterial resistance: Kanamycin, 50 μg/mL
  Growth temperature: 37°C
  Growth strain: XL1 Blue
  Growth instructions: Requires a bacterial strain such as XL1 Blue, that expresses the lacIq allele of lac repressor
  Copy number: Low Copy
Gene/Insert
  Gene/Insert name: Zinc finger array targeting Atg7 (alt name: ATG7 autophagy related 7 homolog)
  Species: D. rerio (zebrafish)
  Insert size (bp): 270
  Entrez Gene: atg7 (a.k.a. fb76g05, im:7158252, wu:fb76g05)
  Cloning method: Restriction Enzyme; 5′ cloning site XbaI (not destroyed); 3′ cloning site BamHI (not destroyed)
  Sequencing primers: 5′ OK.61 GGGTAGTACGATGACGGAACCTGTC
Terms and licenses: Academic/Nonprofit Terms; Industry Terms: Not Available to Industry
Depositor comments: This plasmid encodes a zinc finger array targeting half of a target sequence in the zebrafish gene Atg7 (see below). Please note that this plasmid does NOT contain the Atg7 sequence. Users must order the complementary plasmid Atg7_R (OZ558) [Addgene plasmid 28083] in order to create a zinc finger nuclease (ZFN) pair to introduce targeted mutations into this specific zebrafish gene. Users will also need to clone the zinc finger (ZF) insert of this plasmid into a zinc finger nuclease (ZFN) vector to express a FOKI fusion product. Examples of possible ZFN expression vectors that can be used are: pST1374 (Addgene plasmid 13426), pMLM290 (Addgene plasmid 21872), pMLM292 (Addgene plasmid 21873), pMLM800 (Addgene plasmid 27202) and pMLM802 (Addgene plasmid 27203). This zinc finger array was tested for binding activity to the sequence 5'-GCAGAAGTA-3' in a bacterial two hybrid assay, and resulted in 8.32 fold activation. However, this array has not yet been tested for activity as a zinc finger nuclease (i.e. for its ability to induce mutations at the intended locus). Scientists using this zinc finger array in a publication should notify and acknowledge NIH grant number R01 GM088040 in the publication. Other Articles: "Oligomerized pool engineering (OPEN): an 'open-source' protocol for making customized zinc-finger arrays." Maeder ML et al. (Nat Protoc. 2009 Sept 17. 4(10):1471-1501. Pubmed ID: 19798082 "Targeted mutagenesis in zebrafish using customized zinc-finger nucleases." Foley JE et al. (Nat Protoc. 2009 Dec 3. 4(12):1855-1867. Pubmed ID: 20010934
How to cite: Atg7_L (OZ557) was a gift from Keith Joung (Addgene plasmid # 28082 ; http://n2t.net/addgene:28082 ; RRID:Addgene_28082)
